>Addgene plasmid #10826 | GST-FOXO3a 1-506aa | depositor full sequence | sequence record 6804 | Author sequence
ACGTTATCGACTGCACGGTGCACCAATGCTTCTGGCGTCAGGCAGCCATCGGAAGCTGTGGTATGGCTGT
GCAGGTCGTAAATCACTGCATAATTCGTGTCGCTCAAGGCGCACTCCCGTTCTGGATAATGTTTTTTGCG
CCGACATCATAACGGTTCTGGCAAATATTCTGAAATGAGCTGTTGACAATTAATCATCGGCTCGTATAAT
GTGTGGAATTGTGAGCGGATAACAATTTCACACAGGAAACAGTATTCATGTCCCCTATACTAGGTTATTG
GAAAATTAAGGGCCTTGTGCAACCCACTCGACTTCTTTTGGAATATCTTGAAGAAAAATATGAAGAGCAT
TTGTATGAGCGCGATGAAGGTGATAAATGGCGAAACAAAAAGTTTGAATTGGGTTTGGAGTTTCCCAATC
TTCCTTATTATATTGATGGTGATGTTAAATTAACACAGTCTATGGCCATCATACGTTATATAGCTGACAA
GCACAACATGTTGGGTGGTTGTCCAAAAGAGCGTGCAGAGATTTCAATGCTTGAAGGAGCGGTTTTGGAT
ATTAGATACGGTGTTTCGAGAATTGCATATAGTAAAGACTTTGAAACTCTCAAAGTTGATTTTCTTAGCA
AGCTACCTGAAATGCTGAAAATGTTCGAAGATCGTTTATGTCATAAAACATATTTAAATGGTGATCATGT
AACCCATCCTGACTTCATGTTGTATGACGCTCTTGATGTTGTTTTATACATGGACCCAATGTGCCTGGAT
GCGTTCCCAAAATTAGTTTGTTTTAAAAAACGTATTGAAGCTATCCCACAAATTGATAAGTACTTGAAAT
CCAGCAAGTATATAGCATGGCCTTTGCAGGGCTGGCAAGCCACGTTTGGTGGTGGCGACCATCCTCCAAA
ATCGGATCTGGTTCCGCGTGGATCCCCGAATTCGGCAGAGGCACCGGCTTCCCCGGCCCCGCTCTCTCCG
CTCGAAGTGGAGCTGGACCCGGAGTTCGAGCCCCAGAGCCGTCCGCGATCCTGTACGTGGCCCCTGCAAA
GGCCGGAGCTCCAAGCGAGCCCTGCCAAGCCCTCGGGGGAGACGGCCGCTGACTCCATGATCCCCGAGGA
GGAGGACGATGAAGACGACGAGGACGGCGGGGGACGGGCCGGCTCGGCCATGGCGATCGGCGGCGGCGGC
GGGAGCGGCACGCTGGGCTCCGGGCTGCTCCTTGAGGACTCGGCCCGGGTGCTGGCACCCGGAGGGCAAG
ACCCCGGGTCTGGGCCAGCCACCGCGGCGGGCGGGCTGAGCGGGGGTACACAGGCGCTGCTGCAGCCTCA
GCAACCGCTGCCACCGCCGCAGCCGGGGGCGGCTGGGGGCTCCGGGCAGCCGAGGAAATGTTCGTCGCGG
CGGAACGCCTGGGGAAACCTGTCCTACGCGGACCTGATCACCCGCGCCATCGAGAGCTCCCCGGACAAAC
GGCTCACTCTGTCCCAGATCTACGAGTGGATGGTGCGTTGCGTGCCCTACTTCAAGGATAAGGGCGACAG
CAACAGCTCTGCCGGCTGGAAGAACTCCATCCGGCACAACCTGTCACTGCATAGTCGATTCATGCGGGTC
CAGAATGAGGGAACTGGCAAGAGCTCTTGGTGGATCATCAACCCTGATGGGGGGAAGAGCGGAAAAGCCC
CCCGGCGGCGGGCTGTCTCCATGGACAATAGCAACAAGTATACCAAGAGCCGTGGCCGCGCAGCCAAGAA
GAAGGCAGCCCTGCAGACAGCCCCCGAATCAGCTGACGACAGTCCCTCCCAGCTCTCCAAGTGGCCTGGC
AGCCCCACGTCACGCAGCAGTGATGAGCTGGATGCGTGGACGGACTTCCGTTCACGCACCAATTCTAACG
CCAGCACAGTCAGTGGCCGCCTGTCGCCCATCATGGCAAGCACAGAGTTGGATGAAGTCCAGGACGATGA
TGCGCCTCTCTCGCCCATGCTCTACAGCAGCTCAGCCAGCCTGTCACCTTCAGTAAGCAAGCCGTGCACG
GTGGAACTGCCACGGCTGACTGATATGGCAGGCACCATGAATCTGAATGATGGGCTGACTGAAAACCTCA
TGGACGACCTGCTGGATAACATCACGCTCCCGCCATCCCAGCCATCGCCCACTGGGGGACTCATGCAGCG
GAGCTCTAGCTTCCCGTATACCACCAAGGGCTCGGGCCTGGGCTCCCCAACCAGCTCCTTTAACAGCACG
GTGTTCGGACCTTCATCTCTGAACTCCCTACGCCAGTCTCCCATGCAGACCATCCAAGAGAACAAGCCAG
CTACCTTCTCTTCCATGTCACACTATGGTAACCAGACACTCCAGGACCTGCTCACTTCGGACTCACTTAG
CCACAGCGATGTCATGATGACACAGTCGGACCCCTTGATGTCTCAGGCCAGCACCGCTGTGTCTGCCCAG
AATTCCCGGGTCGACTCGAGCGGCCGCATCGTGACTGACTGACGATCTGCCTCGCGCGTTTCGGTGATGA
CGGTGAAAACCTCTGACACATGCAGCTCCCGGAGACGGTCACAGCTTGTCTGTAAGCGGATGCCGGGAGC
AGACAAGCCCGTCAGGGCGCGTCAGCGGGTGTTGGCGGGTGTCGGGGCGCAGCCATGACCCAGTCACGTA
GCGATAGCGGAGTGTATAATTCTTGAAGACGAAAGGGCCTCGTGATACGCCTATTTTTATAGGTTAATGT
CATGATAATAATGGTTTCTTAGACGTCAGGTGGCACTTTTCGGGGAAATGTGCGCGGAACCCCTATTTGT
TTATTTTTCTAAATACATTCAAATATGTATCCGCTCATGAGACAATAACCCTGATAAATGCTTCAATAAT
ATTGAAAAAGGAAGAGTATGAGTATTCAACATTTCCGTGTCGCCCTTATTCCCTTTTTTGCGGCATTTTG
CCTTCCTGTTTTTGCTCACCCAGAAACGCTGGTGAAAGTAAAAGATGCTGAAGATCAGTTGGGTGCACGA
GTGGGTTACATCGAACTGGATCTCAACAGCGGTAAGATCCTTGAGAGTTTTCGCCCCGAAGAACGTTTTC
CAATGATGAGCACTTTTAAAGTTCTGCTATGTGGCGCGGTATTATCCCGTGTTGACGCCGGGCAAGAGCA
ACTCGGTCGCCGCATACACTATTCTCAGAATGACTTGGTTGAGTACTCACCAGTCACAGAAAAGCATCTT
ACGGATGGCATGACAGTAAGAGAATTATGCAGTGCTGCCATAACCATGAGTGATAACACTGCGGCCAACT
TACTTCTGACAACGATCGGAGGACCGAAGGAGCTAACCGCTTTTTTGCACAACATGGGGGATCATGTAAC
TCGCCTTGATCGTTGGGAACCGGAGCTGAATGAAGCCATACCAAACGACGAGCGTGACACCACGATGCCT
GCAGCAATGGCAACAACGTTGCGCAAACTATTAACTGGCGAACTACTTACTCTAGCTTCCCGGCAACAAT
TAATAGACTGGATGGAGGCGGATAAAGTTGCAGGACCACTTCTGCGCTCGGCCCTTCCGGCTGGCTGGTT
TATTGCTGATAAATCTGGAGCCGGTGAGCGTGGGTCTCGCGGTATCATTGCAGCACTGGGGCCAGATGGT
AAGCCCTCCCGTATCGTAGTTATCTACACGACGGGGAGTCAGGCAACTATGGATGAACGAAATAGACAGA
TCGCTGAGATAGGTGCCTCACTGATTAAGCATTGGTAACTGTCAGACCAAGTTTACTCATATATACTTTA
GATTGATTTAAAACTTCATTTTTAATTTAAAAGGATCTAGGTGAAGATCCTTTTTGATAATCTCATGACC
AAAATCCCTTAACGTGAGTTTTCGTTCCACTGAGCGTCAGACCCCGTAGAAAAGATCAAAGGATCTTCTT
GAGATCCTTTTTTTCTGCGCGTAATCTGCTGCTTGCAAACAAAAAAACCACCGCTACCAGCGGTGGTTTG
TTTGCCGGATCAAGAGCTACCAACTCTTTTTCCGAAGGTAACTGGCTTCAGCAGAGCGCAGATACCAAAT
ACTGTCCTTCTAGTGTAGCCGTAGTTAGGCCACCACTTCAAGAACTCTGTAGCACCGCCTACATACCTCG
CTCTGCTAATCCTGTTACCAGTGGCTGCTGCCAGTGGCGATAAGTCGTGTCTTACCGGGTTGGACTCAAG
ACGATAGTTACCGGATAAGGCGCAGCGGTCGGGCTGAACGGGGGGTTCGTGCACACAGCCCAGCTTGGAG
CGAACGACCTACACCGAACTGAGATACCTACAGCGTGAGCTATGAGAAAGCGCCACGCTTCCCGAAGGGA
GAAAGGCGGACAGGTATCCGGTAAGCGGCAGGGTCGGAACAGGAGAGCGCACGAGGGAGCTTCCAGGGGG
AAACGCCTGGTATCTTTATAGTCCTGTCGGGTTTCGCCACCTCTGACTTGAGCGTCGATTTTTGTGATGC
TCGTCAGGGGGGCGGAGCCTATGGAAAAACGCCAGCAACGCGGCCTTTTTACGGTTCCTGGCCTTTTGCT
GGCCTTTTGCTCACATGTTCTTTCCTGCGTTATCCCCTGATTCTGTGGATAACCGTATTACCGCCTTTGA
GTGAGCTGATACCGCTCGCCGCAGCCGAACGACCGAGCGCAGCGAGTCAGTGAGCGAGGAAGCGGAAGAG
CGCCTGATGCGGTATTTTCTCCTTACGCATCTGTGCGGTATTTCACACCGCATAAATTCCGACACCATCG
AATGGTGCAAAACCTTTCGCGGTATGGCATGATAGCGCCCGGAAGAGAGTCAATTCAGGGTGGTGAATGT
GAAACCAGTAACGTTATACGATGTCGCAGAGTATGCCGGTGTCTCTTATCAGACCGTTTCCCGCGTGGTG
AACCAGGCCAGCCACGTTTCTGCGAAAACGCGGGAAAAAGTGGAAGCGGCGATGGCGGAGCTGAATTACA
TTCCCAACCGCGTGGCACAACAACTGGCGGGCAAACAGTCGTTGCTGATTGGCGTTGCCACCTCCAGTCT
GGCCCTGCACGCGCCGTCGCAAATTGTCGCGGCGATTAAATCTCGCGCCGATCAACTGGGTGCCAGCGTG
GTGGTGTCGATGGTAGAACGAAGCGGCGTCGAAGCCTGTAAAGCGGCGGTGCACAATCTTCTCGCGCAAC
GCGTCAGTGGGCTGATCATTAACTATCCGCTGGATGACCAGGATGCCATTGCTGTGGAAGCTGCCTGCAC
TAATGTTCCGGCGTTATTTCTTGATGTCTCTGACCAGACACCCATCAACAGTATTATTTTCTCCCATGAA
GACGGTACGCGACTGGGCGTGGAGCATCTGGTCGCATTGGGTCACCAGCAAATCGCGCTGTTAGCGGGCC
CATTAAGTTCTGTCTCGGCGCGTCTGCGTCTGGCTGGCTGGCATAAATATCTCACTCGCAATCAAATTCA
GCCGATAGCGGAACGGGAAGGCGACTGGAGTGCCATGTCCGGTTTTCAACAAACCATGCAAATGCTGAAT
GAGGGCATCGTTCCCACTGCGATGCTGGTTGCCAACGATCAGATGGCGCTGGGCGCAATGCGCGCCATTA
CCGAGTCCGGGCTGCGCGTTGGTGCGGATATCTCGGTAGTGGGATACGACGATACCGAAGACAGCTCATG
TTATATCCCGCCGTTAACCACCATCAAACAGGATTTTCGCCTGCTGGGGCAAACCAGCGTGGACCGCTTG
CTGCAACTCTCTCAGGGCCAGGCGGTGAAGGGCAATCAGCTGTTGCCCGTCTCACTGGTGAAAAGAAAAA
CCACCCTGGCGCCCAATACGCAAACCGCCTCTCCCCGCGCGTTGGCCGATTCATTAATGCAGCTGGCACG
ACAGGTTTCCCGACTGGAAAGCGGGCAGTGAGCGCAACGCAATTAATGTGAGTTAGCTCACTCATTAGGC
ACCCCAGGCTTTACACTTTATGCTTCCGGCTCGTATGTTGTGTGGAATTGTGAGCGGATAACAATTTCAC
ACAGGAAACAGCTATGACCATGATTACGGATTCACTGGCCGTCGTTTTACAACGTCGTGACTGGGAAAAC
CCTGGCGTTACCCAACTTAATCGCCTTGCAGCACATCCCCCTTTCGCCAGCTGGCGTAATAGCGAAGAGG
CCCGCACCGATCGCCCTTCCCAACAGTTGCGCAGCCTGAATGGCGAATGGCGCTTTGCCTGGTTTCCGGC
ACCAGAAGCGGTGCCGGAAAGCTGGCTGGAGTGCGATCTTCCTGAGGCCGATACTGTCGTCGTCCCCTCA
AACTGGCAGATGCACGGTTACGATGCGCCCATCTACACCAACGTAACCTATCCCATTACGGTCAATCCGC
CGTTTGTTCCCACGGAGAATCCGACGGGTTGTTACTCGCTCACATTTAATGTTGATGAAAGCTGGCTACA
GGAAGGCCAGACGCGAATTATTTTTGATGGCGTTGGAATT
Features (pLannotate 1.2.2; 17 found; start..end, strand, type, name):
      6..107     -  CDS            yciV (fragment): RNAAM_ECOLI - Also known as trpH From Escherichia coli (strain K12).
    183..211     +  promoter       tac promoter: strong E. coli promoter; hybrid between the trp and lac UV5 promoters
    219..235     +  protein_bind   lac operator: The lac repressor binds to the lac operator to inhibit transcription in E. coli. This inhibition can be relieved by adding lactose or isopropyl-β-D-thiogalactopyranoside (IPTG). lac repressor encoded by lacI
    258..911     +  CDS            GST26_SCHJA: Experimental evidence at protein level: Swiss-Prot protein existence level 1. GST isoenzymes appear to play a central role in the parasite detoxification system. Other functions are also suspected including a role in increasing the solubility of haematin in the parasite gut. From Schistosoma japonicum (Blood fluke).
    945..2459    +  CDS            FOXO3 (fragment): FOXO3_HUMAN - Also known as FKHRL1 From Homo sapiens (Human).
   2497..2536    +  CDS            rop (fragment): Rop protein, which maintains plasmids at low copy number; rop
   2638..2678    +  misc_feature   bom (fragment): basis of mobility region from pBR322
   2783..2887    +  promoter       AmpR promoter: bla
   2888..3748    +  CDS            AmpR: β-lactamase; bla; confers resistance to ampicillin, carbenicillin, and related antibiotics
   3919..4507    +  rep_origin     ori: high-copy-number ColE1/pMB1/pBR322/pUC origin of replication
   4693..4744    -  misc_feature   bom (fragment): basis of mobility region from pBR322
   4751..4828    +  promoter       lacIq promoter: lacI (mutant); In the lacIq allele, a single base change in the promoter boosts expression of the lacI gene about 10-fold.
   4829..5911    +  CDS            lacI: lac repressor; lacI; The lac repressor binds to the lac operator to inhibit transcription in E. coli. This inhibition can be relieved by adding lactose or isopropyl-β-D-thiogalactopyranoside (IPTG).
   5924..5945    +  protein_bind   CAP binding site: CAP binding activates transcription in the presence of cAMP. E. coli catabolite activator protein
   5960..5990    +  promoter       lac promoter: promoter for the E. coli lac operon
   5998..6014    +  protein_bind   lac operator: The lac repressor binds to the lac operator to inhibit transcription in E. coli. This inhibition can be relieved by adding lactose or isopropyl-β-D-thiogalactopyranoside (IPTG). lac repressor encoded by lacI
   6034..6207    +  CDS            lacZα: LacZα fragment of β-galactosidase; lacZ fragment
