[The description below was written by a language model from this plasmid's Addgene catalogue record and pLannotate feature annotations shown in this document.]
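Description:
GST-FOXO3a 1-506aa is a bacterial expression plasmid built on the pGEX-4T3 backbone that produces a truncated human FOXO3 (also called FOXO3a or FKHRL1, a Forkhead family transcription factor) as a fusion to glutathione S-transferase. It replicates in E. coli from a high-copy ColE1/pMB1-type origin and is selected with ampicillin through the bla (β-lactamase) gene and its own promoter. The annotated sequence is about 6.5 kb, consistent with a roughly 1.5 kb insert cloned by restriction digestion into the roughly 5 kb backbone. Small remnants of rop, bom and a lac promoter/lacZα segment are backbone carry-overs with no evident role in expression.

Expression is driven by the tac promoter, a strong trp/lac hybrid, followed by a lac operator. The plasmid also carries lacI under the lacIq promoter, so it supplies abundant repressor itself and keeps transcription off until it is induced with IPTG. The open reading frame begins with the Schistosoma japonicum 26 kDa GST, supplied by the backbone at the N terminus, and continues after a short linker into the FOXO3 fragment encoding residues 1-506. The depositor notes that the insert has no stop codon of its own. Translation terminates at the vector stop codon, so ten vector-encoded amino acids are appended to the C terminus of the FOXO3a portion.

The GST moiety allows the recombinant protein to be purified on glutathione resin. The associated publication concerns Akt phosphorylating and inhibiting a Forkhead transcription factor, so the purified fusion would suit use as an in vitro kinase substrate or in binding assays, although the record does not state a specific application.
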