Addgene plasmid #10826: GST-FOXO3a 1-506aa
Depositing lab: Michael Greenberg. Depositing organization: Boston Children's Hospital. Publication: Akt promotes cell survival by phosphorylating and inhibiting a Forkhead transcription factor. Brunet A, Bonni A, Zigmond MJ, Lin MZ, Juo P, Hu LS, Anderson MJ, Arden KC, Blenis J, Greenberg ME. Cell 1999 Mar 19;96(6):857-68. 10.1016/S0092-8674(00)80595-4 PubMed 10102273.
Backbone
  Vector backbone: pGex 4T3
  Backbone size w/o insert (bp): 4968
  Vector type: Bacterial Expression
Growth in bacteria
  Bacterial resistance: Ampicillin, 100 μg/mL
  Growth temperature: 37°C
  Growth strain: DH5alpha
  Copy number: High Copy
Gene/Insert
  Gene/Insert name: GST-FOXO3a 1-506aa (alt names: FKHRL1; Forkhead family)
  Species: H. sapiens (human)
  Insert size (bp): 1500
  Entrez Gene: FOXO3 (a.k.a. AF6q21, FKHRL1, FKHRL1P2, FOXO2, FOXO3A)
  Tag / fusion protein: GST (N terminal on backbone)
  Cloning method: Restriction Enzyme
  Sequencing primers: 5′ pGEX5'
Terms and licenses: Academic/Nonprofit Terms; Industry Terms: Not Available to Industry
Depositor comments: Note that the stop codon in the vector backbone is used to terminate translation. Thus, a 10aa sequence (VDSSGRIVTD) will be expressed as part of the FOXO3a.
How to cite: GST-FOXO3a 1-506aa was a gift from Michael Greenberg (Addgene plasmid # 10826 ; http://n2t.net/addgene:10826 ; RRID:Addgene_10826)
