>Addgene plasmid #10826 | GST-FOXO3a 1-506aa | addgene partial sequence | sequence record 17779 | 10826 with pGEX-3 (5' CCGGGAGCTGCATGTGTCAGAGG 3')
CGAAACGCGCGAGGCAGATCGTCAGTCAGTCACGATGCGGCCGCTCGAGTCGACCCGGGAATTCTGGGCA
GACACAGCGGTGCTGGCCTGAGACATCAAGGGGTCCGACTGTGTCATCATGACATCGCTGTGGCTAAGTG
AGTCCGAAGTGAGCAGGTCCTGGAGTGTCTGGTTACCATAGTGTGACATGGAAGAGAAGGTAGCTGGCTT
GTTCTCTTGGATGGTCTGCATGGGAGACTGGCGTAGGGAGTTCAGAGATGAAGGTCCGAACACCGTGCTG
TTAAAGGAGCTGGTTGGGGAGCCCAGGCCCGAGCCCTTGGTGGTATACGGGAAGCTAGAGCTCCGCTGCA
TGAGTCCCCCAGTGGGCGATGGCTGGGATGGCGGGAGCGTGATGTTATCCAGCAGGTCGTCCATGAGGTT
TTCAGTCAGCCCATCATTCAGATTCATGGTGCCTGCCATATCAGTCAGCCGTGGCAGTTCCACCGTGCAC
GGCTTGCTTACTGAAGGTGACAGGCTGGCTGAGCTGCTGTAGAGCATGGGCGAGAGAGGCGCATCATCGT
CCTGGACTTCATCCAACTCTGTGCTTGCCATGATGGGCGACAGGCGGCCACTGACTGTGCTGGCGTTAGA
ATTGGTGCGTGAACGGAAGTCCGTCCACGCATCCAGCTCATCACTGCTGCGTGACGTGGGGCTGCCAGGC
CACTTGGAGAGCTGGGAGGGACTGTCGTCAGCTGATTCGGGGGCTGTCTGCAGGGCTGCCTTCTTCTTGG
CTGCGCGGCCACGGCTCTTGGTATACTTGTTGCTATTGTCCATGGAGACAGCCCGCCGCCGGGGGGCTTT
TCCGCTCTTCCCCCCATCAGGGTTGATGATCCACC
