>Addgene plasmid #10826 | GST-FOXO3a 1-506aa | addgene partial sequence | sequence record 17780 | 10826 with pGEX5'
CGAATTCGGCAGTGGCACCGGCTTCCCCGGCCCCGCTCTCTCCGCTCGAAGTGGAGCTGGACCCGGAGTT
CGAGCCCCAGAGCCGTCCGCGATCCTGTACGTGGCCCCTGCAAAGGCCGGAGCTCCAAGCGAGCCCTGCC
AAGCCCTCGGGGGAGACGGCCGCTGACTCCATGATCCCCGAGGAGGAGGACGATGAAGACGACGAGGACG
GCGGGGGACGGGCCGGCTCGGCCATGGCGATCGGCGGCGGCGGCGGGAGCGGCACGCTGGGTTCCGGGCT
GCTCCTTGAGGACTCGGCCCGGGTGCTGGCACCCGGAGGGCAAGACCCCGGGTCTGGGCCAGCCACCGCG
GCGGGCGGGCTGAGCGGGGGTACACAGGCGCTGCTGCAGCCTCAGCAACCGCTGCCACCGCCGCAGCCGG
GGGCGGCTGGGGGCTCCGGGCAGCCGAGGAAATGTTCGTCGCGGCGGAACGCCTGGGGAAACCTGTCCTA
CGCGGACCTGATCACCCGCGCCATCGAGAGCTCCCCGGACAAACGGCTCACTCTGTCCCAGATCTACGAG
TGGATGGTGCGTTGCGTGCCCTACTTCAAGGATAAGGGCGACAGCAACAGCTCTGCCGGCTGGAAGAACT
CCATCCGGCACAACCTGTCACTGCATAGTCGATTCATGCGGGTCCAGAATGAGGGAACTGGCAAGAGCTC
TTGGTGGATCATCAACCCTGATGGGGGGAAGAGCGGA
